Addgene plasmid #27759: pUT1169-HQ858713
Depositing lab: John Gray & Erich Grotewold. Depositing organization: University of Toledo. Publication: The Maize TFome--development of a transcription factor open reading frame collection for functional genomics. Burdo B, Gray J, Goetting-Minesky MP, Wittler B, Hunt M, Li T, Velliquette D, Thomas J, Gentzel I, dos Santos Brito M, Mejia-Guerra MK, Connolly LN, Qaisi D, Li W, Casas MI, Doseff AI, Grotewold E. Plant J. 2014 Oct;80(2):356-66. doi: 10.1111/tpj.12623. Epub 2014 Aug 26. PubMed 25053252.
Backbone
  Vector backbone: pENTR/D
  Backbone manufacturer: Invitrogen
  Backbone size w/o insert (bp): 2580
  Vector type: Entry vector
Growth in bacteria
  Bacterial resistance: Kanamycin, 50 μg/mL
  Growth temperature: 37°C
  Growth strain: DH5alpha
  Growth instructions: E. coli TOP10
  Copy number: Low Copy
Gene/Insert
  Gene/Insert name: NAC transcription factor from EB815408
  Species: Zea mays
  Insert size (bp): 885
  GenBank ID: HQ858713
  Cloning method: Restriction Enzyme
  Sequencing primers: 5′ M13 For; 3′ M13 Rev
Terms and licenses: Academic/Nonprofit Terms; Industry Terms: Not Available to Industry
Depositor comments: This CDS was amplified using PCR from a full length cDNA template from the Maize Full-length cDNA Project (www.maizecdna.org) and the PCR product included the stop codon. The PCR product was cloned into a Gateway pENTR/D vector. Further information on this gene may be obtained at www.grassius.org using the GenBank number. (The second half of the plasmid name is the GenBank Number for the sequence of the insert)
How to cite: pUT1169-HQ858713 was a gift from John Gray & Erich Grotewold (Addgene plasmid # 27759 ; http://n2t.net/addgene:27759 ; RRID:Addgene_27759)
