[The description below was written by a language model from this plasmid's Addgene catalogue record and the feature table of its GenBank file.]
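Description:
pUT1169-HQ858713 is a Gateway entry clone built on the pENTR/D backbone, carrying the coding sequence of a maize (Zea mays) NAC-family transcription factor. It belongs to a maize transcription factor ORF collection assembled for functional genomics. The 885 bp insert was PCR-amplified from a full-length cDNA template and retains its native stop codon, so it suits untagged or N-terminally tagged expression after transfer but will not read through into C-terminal fusion partners. The full plasmid is 3,465 bp, matching the 2,580 bp backbone plus insert.

The feature table does not annotate the insert itself, but the ORF evidently occupies the unannotated interval between the attL1 and attL2 sites. These sites are recognised by LR Clonase, which moves the ORF directionally into any attR-containing destination vector for expression in plants, yeast, bacteria or other systems. The entry vector has no promoter positioned to express the gene. The only promoter annotated is a T7 promoter just outside attL2, oriented back toward the insert, so it would produce antisense rather than coding transcript. The rrnB T1 and T2 terminators upstream of attL1 shield the cloning region from read-through transcription coming from the backbone. M13 forward and reverse primer sites flank the att cassette for sequence verification of the insert.

The plasmid is propagated in E. coli under kanamycin selection, conferred by the aph(3')-Ia aminoglycoside phosphotransferase gene. Replication is from a ColE1/pUC-type origin. The feature annotation calls this origin high copy, whereas the catalogue entry lists the plasmid as low copy, and the record does not resolve that discrepancy. It also lists the cloning method as restriction enzyme, while the depositor comment says only that the PCR product was cloned into pENTR/D.
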