LOCUS       Exported 3465 bp ds-DNA circular SYN 13-MAY-2021
DEFINITION  synthetic circular DNA
ACCESSION   .
VERSION     .
KEYWORDS    pUT1169-HQ858713
SOURCE      synthetic DNA construct
  ORGANISM  synthetic DNA construct
REFERENCE   1 (bases 1 to 3465)
  TITLE     Maize TF ORFeome collection
REFERENCE   2 (bases 1 to 3465)
  AUTHORS   .
  TITLE     Direct Submission
  JOURNAL   Exported May 13, 2021 from SnapGene Server 1.1.58
            http://www.snapgene.com
FEATURES             Location/Qualifiers
     source          1..3465
                     /organism="synthetic DNA construct"
                     /mol_type="other DNA"
     protein_bind    1..100
                     /gene="mutant version of attL"
                     /label=attL1
                     /bound_moiety="LR Clonase(TM)"
                     /note="recombination site for the Gateway(R) LR reaction"
     protein_bind    complement(1022..1121)
                     /gene="mutant version of attL"
                     /label=attL2
                     /bound_moiety="LR Clonase(TM)"
                     /note="recombination site for the Gateway(R) LR reaction"
     primer_bind     complement(1138..1157)
                     /label=T7
                     /note="T7 promoter, forward primer"
     promoter        complement(1139..1157)
                     /label=T7 promoter
                     /note="promoter for bacteriophage T7 RNA polymerase"
     primer_bind     complement(1162..1178)
                     /label=M13 rev
                     /note="common sequencing primer, one of multiple similar
                     variants"
     primer_bind     complement(1162..1178)
                     /label=M13 Reverse
                     /note="In lacZ gene. Also called M13-rev"
     primer_bind     complement(1280..1299)
                     /label=pENTR-R
                     /note="pENTR vectors, reverse primer"
     CDS             1291..2100
                     /codon_start=1
                     /gene="aph(3')-Ia"
                     /product="aminoglycoside phosphotransferase"
                     /label=KanR
                     /note="confers resistance to kanamycin in bacteria or G418
                     (Geneticin(R)) in eukaryotes"
                     /translation="MSHIQRETSRPRLNSNMDADLYGYKWARDNVGQSGATIYRLYGKP
                     DAPELFLKHGKGSVANDVTDEMVRLNWLTEFMPLPTIKHFIRTPDDAWLLTTAIPGKTA
                     FQVLEEYPDSGENIVDALAVFLRRLHSIPVCNCPFNSDRVFRLAQAQSRMNNGLVDASD
                     FDDERNGWPVEQVWKEMHKLLPFSPDSVVTHGDFSLDNLIFDEGKLIGCIDVGRVGIAD
                     RYQDLAILWNCLGEFSPSLQKRLFQKYGIDNPDMNKLQFHLMLDEFF"
     primer_bind     complement(1358..1377)
                     /label=Kan-R
                     /note="Kanamycin resistance gene, reverse primer"
     rep_origin      2247..2835
                     /direction=RIGHT
                     /label=ori
                     /note="high-copy-number ColE1/pMB1/pBR322/pUC origin of
                     replication"
     primer_bind     2736..2755
                     /label=pBR322ori-F
                     /note="pBR322 origin, forward primer"
     primer_bind     2989..3006
                     /label=L4440
                     /note="L4440 vector, forward primer"
     terminator      3165..3192
                     /label=rrnB T2 terminator
                     /note="transcription terminator T2 from the E. coli rrnB
                     gene"
     terminator      3284..3370
                     /gene="Escherichia coli rrnB"
                     /label=rrnB T1 terminator
                     /note="transcription terminator T1 from the E. coli rrnB
                     gene"
     primer_bind     3419..3441
                     /label=M13/pUC Forward
                     /note="In lacZ gene"
     primer_bind     3433..3450
                     /label=M13 Forward
                     /note="In lacZ gene. Also called M13-F20 or M13 (-21)
                     Forward"
     primer_bind     3434..3450
                     /label=M13 fwd
                     /note="common sequencing primer, one of multiple similar
                     variants"
ORIGIN
        1 caaataatga ttttattttg actgatagtg acctgttcgt tgcaacaaat tgatgagcaa
       61 tgctttttta taatgccaac tttgtacaaa aaagcaggct ccgcggccgc ccccttcacc
      121 atgagcggcg ccggtccgga tctgcagctg ccaccggggt tccggttcca cccgacggac
      181 gaggagctgg tgatgcacta cctctgccgc cgctgcgccg gcctgcccat cgccgtcccc
      241 atcatcgccg agatcgacct ctacaagttc gacccatggc agctcccaag gatggcgctg
      301 tacggcgaga aggagtggta cttcttctcc ccgcgggacc gcaagtaccc gaacgggtcc
      361 aggcccaacc gcgccgccgg ggctgggtac tggaaggcca ccggcgctga caagcccgtg
      421 ggcacgccca agccgctggc catcaagaag gcgctcgtct tctacgccgg caaggcgccc
      481 aagggcgaga agaccaactg gatcatgcac gagtaccgcc tcgccgacgt cgaccgctcg
      541 gcgcgcaaga agaacagcct caggttggat gactgggtcc tgtgccgcat ctacaacaag
      601 aagggcggcg ggctggagaa ggcggcggcg ccggcggccg gcggcgacca caagcctgtg
      661 ttcgccacgg cggcggtgag ctccccgccg gagcagaagc cgttcgtggc ggcggcgggc
      721 gggctgcccc cggcgttccc ggagctggcg gcgtactacg accggccgtc ggactcgatg
      781 ccgcggctgc acgcggacta ctccagctgc tcggagcagg tgctgtcccc ggagcagctg
      841 gcgtgcgacc gggaggtgca gagccagccc aagatcagcg agtgggagcg gaccttcgcc
      901 tccgaccccg tgaaccccgc gggctccatg ctcgaccccg tcgtcggcca cgccggcggc
      961 gacccgctgc tgcaggacat cctcatgtac tggggcaagc cgttcaaggg tgggcgcgcc
     1021 gacccagctt tcttgtacaa agttggcatt ataagaaagc attgcttatc aatttgttgc
     1081 aacgaacagg tcactatcag tcaaaataaa atcattattt gccatccagc tgatatcccc
     1141 tatagtgagt cgtattacat ggtcatagct gtttcctggc agctctggcc cgtgtctcaa
     1201 aatctctgat gttacattgc acaagataaa aatatatcat catgaacaat aaaactgtct
     1261 gcttacataa acagtaatac aaggggtgtt atgagccata ttcaacggga aacgtcgagg
     1321 ccgcgattaa attccaacat ggatgctgat ttatatgggt ataaatgggc tcgcgataat
     1381 gtcgggcaat caggtgcgac aatctatcgc ttgtatggga agcccgatgc gccagagttg
     1441 tttctgaaac atggcaaagg tagcgttgcc aatgatgtta cagatgagat ggtcagacta
     1501 aactggctga cggaatttat gcctcttccg accatcaagc attttatccg tactcctgat
     1561 gatgcatggt tactcaccac tgcgatcccc ggaaaaacag cattccaggt attagaagaa
     1621 tatcctgatt caggtgaaaa tattgttgat gcgctggcag tgttcctgcg ccggttgcat
     1681 tcgattcctg tttgtaattg tccttttaac agcgatcgcg tatttcgtct cgctcaggcg
     1741 caatcacgaa tgaataacgg tttggttgat gcgagtgatt ttgatgacga gcgtaatggc
     1801 tggcctgttg aacaagtctg gaaagaaatg cataaacttt tgccattctc accggattca
     1861 gtcgtcactc atggtgattt ctcacttgat aaccttattt ttgacgaggg gaaattaata
     1921 ggttgtattg atgttggacg agtcggaatc gcagaccgat accaggatct tgccatccta
     1981 tggaactgcc tcggtgagtt ttctccttca ttacagaaac ggctttttca aaaatatggt
     2041 attgataatc ctgatatgaa taaattgcag tttcatttga tgctcgatga gtttttctaa
     2101 tcagaattgg ttaattggtt gtaacactgg cagagcatta cgctgacttg acgggacggc
     2161 gcaagctcat gaccaaaatc ccttaacgtg agttacgcgt cgttccactg agcgtcagac
     2221 cccgtagaaa agatcaaagg atcttcttga gatccttttt ttctgcgcgt aatctgctgc
     2281 ttgcaaacaa aaaaaccacc gctaccagcg gtggtttgtt tgccggatca agagctacca
     2341 actctttttc cgaaggtaac tggcttcagc agagcgcaga taccaaatac tgtccttcta
     2401 gtgtagccgt agttaggcca ccacttcaag aactctgtag caccgcctac atacctcgct
     2461 ctgctaatcc tgttaccagt ggctgctgcc agtggcgata agtcgtgtct taccgggttg
     2521 gactcaagac gatagttacc ggataaggcg cagcggtcgg gctgaacggg gggttcgtgc
     2581 acacagccca gcttggagcg aacgacctac accgaactga gatacctaca gcgtgagcat
     2641 tgagaaagcg ccacgcttcc cgaagggaga aaggcggaca ggtatccggt aagcggcagg
     2701 gtcggaacag gagagcgcac gagggagctt ccagggggaa acgcctggta tctttatagt
     2761 cctgtcgggt ttcgccacct ctgacttgag cgtcgatttt tgtgatgctc gtcagggggg
     2821 cggagcctat ggaaaaacgc cagcaacgcg gcctttttac ggttcctggc cttttgctgg
     2881 ccttttgctc acatgttctt tcctgcgtta tcccctgatt ctgtggataa ccgtattacc
     2941 gcctttgagt gagctgatac cgctcgccgc agccgaacga ccgagcgcag cgagtcagtg
     3001 agcgaggaag cggaagagcg cccaatacgc aaaccgcctc tccccgcgcg ttggccgatt
     3061 cattaatgca gctggcacga caggtttccc gactggaaag cgggcagtga gcgcaacgca
     3121 attaatacgc gtaccgctag ccaggaagag tttgtagaaa cgcaaaaagg ccatccgtca
     3181 ggatggcctt ctgcttagtt tgatgcctgg cagtttatgg cgggcgtcct gcccgccacc
     3241 ctccgggccg ttgcttcaca acgttcaaat ccgctcccgg cggatttgtc ctactcagga
     3301 gagcgttcac cgacaaacaa cagataaaac gaaaggccca gtcttccgac tgagcctttc
     3361 gttttatttg atgcctggca gttccctact ctcgcgttaa cgctagcatg gatgttttcc
     3421 cagtcacgac gttgtaaaac gacggccagt cttaagctcg ggccc
//
