>Addgene plasmid #27759 | pUT1169-HQ858713 | addgene partial sequence | sequence record 34085 | 27759 with M13pUC-fwd
TGATTTTATTTTGACTGATAGTGACCTGTTCGTTGCAACAAATTGATGAGCAATGCTTTTTTATAATGCC
AACTTTGTACAAAAAAGCAGGCTCCGCGGCCGCCCCCTTCACCATGAGCGGCGCCGGTCCGGATCTGCAG
CTGCCACCGGGGTTCCGGTTCCACCCGACGGACGAGGAGCTGGTGATGCACTACCTCTGCCGCCGCTGCG
CCGGCCTGCCCATCGCCGTCCCCATCATCGCCGAGATCGACCTCTACAAGTTCGACCCATGGCAGCTCCC
AAGGATGGCGCTGTACGGCGAGAAGGAGTGGTACTTCTTCTCCCCGCGGGACCGCAAGTACCCGAACGGG
TCCAGGCCCAACCGCGCCGCCGGGGCTGGGTACTGGAAGGCCACCGGCGCTGACAAGCCCGTGGGCACGC
CCAAGCCGCTGGCCATCAAGAAGGCGCTCGTCTTCTACGCCGGCAAGGCGCCCAAGGGCGAGAAGACCAA
CTGGATCATGCACGAGTACCGCCTCGCCGACGTCGACCGCTCGGCGCGCAAGAAGAACAGCCTCAGGTTG
GATGACTGGGTCCTGTGCCGCATCTACAACAAGAAGGGCGGCGGGCTGGAGAA
